Addgene plasmid #147101: pAc5.1B-EGFP-DmCup-del580-600_O
Purpose: Insect Expression of DmCup-del580-600
Depositing lab: Elisa Izaurralde. Depositing organization: Max Planck Institute for Developmental Biology. Publication: 4E-BPs require non-canonical 4E-binding motifs and a lateral surface of eIF4E to repress translation. Igreja C, Peter D, Weiler C, Izaurralde E. Nat Commun. 2014 Sep 2;5:4790. doi: 10.1038/ncomms5790. PubMed 25179781.
Backbone
  Vector backbone: Unknown
  Vector type: Insect Expression
Growth in bacteria
  Bacterial resistance: Ampicillin, 100 μg/mL
  Growth temperature: 37°C
  Growth strain: DH5alpha
  Copy number: Low Copy
Gene/Insert
  Gene/Insert name: DmCup-del580-600
  Species: D. melanogaster (fly)
  Entrez Gene: cup (a.k.a. Dmel_CG11181, CG11181, CUP, Cup, DmCup, Dmel\CG11181, fs(1)cup, fs(2)cup, i239)
  Cloning method: Unknown
Terms and licenses: Academic/Nonprofit Terms; Industry Terms: Not Available to Industry
Depositor comments: Sequence according to the sequence given by NCBI: AF004917.1 Plasmids from this collection were made available to the research community and donated after the lab closed. Please note that the sequence provided by the depositing laboratory may be theoretical/predicted or based on Sanger sequencing results. There may be discrepancies between sequencing results obtained by Addgene and the depositor sequence. If an Addgene verified sequence is not available, please contact before placing your order to request that our lab fully sequence the plasmid.
How to cite: pAc5.1B-EGFP-DmCup-del580-600_O was a gift from Elisa Izaurralde (Addgene plasmid # 147101 ; http://n2t.net/addgene:147101 ; RRID:Addgene_147101)
