[The description below was written by a language model from this plasmid's Addgene catalogue record and pLannotate feature annotations shown in this document.]
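Description:
pAc5.1B-EGFP-DmCup-del580-600_O is an insect-cell expression plasmid of about 9.2 kb that produces a GFP-tagged deletion variant of the Drosophila melanogaster protein Cup. The catalogue entry lists the backbone as unknown, although the name and annotated features are consistent with a pAc5.1-type vector. It is propagated in E. coli through a ColE1/pUC-type origin and selected with ampicillin via the β-lactamase gene and its own promoter. The record lists it as low copy even though the annotated origin is of the high-copy class. Short fragments annotated as tetracycline resistance and SV40 large T antigen appear to be non-functional backbone remnants.

Expression is driven by the constitutive Drosophila actin 5C (Ac5) promoter. This is followed by an EGFP coding sequence and then the cup open reading frame, an arrangement consistent with an N-terminal EGFP fusion. As the name indicates, the insert lacks residues 580–600; the depositor notes that it follows a reference NCBI cup sequence. A V5 epitope tag lies downstream of the insert, but the record does not show whether it is in frame or separated from the insert by a stop codon. An SV40 polyadenylation signal follows the cassette, though it is annotated on the reverse strand.

Cup is an eIF4E-binding adapter protein that keeps target mRNAs translationally repressed, blocks the eIF4E–eIF4G interaction and promotes deadenylation. The construct comes from a study of how 4E-binding proteins use non-canonical binding motifs and a lateral surface of eIF4E to repress translation. It is therefore suited to expressing the mutant in cultured Drosophila cells for localisation, interaction or repression assays alongside wild-type Cup. The functional role of the deleted segment is not stated in the record.
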