Features (pLannotate 1.2.2; 10 found; start..end, strand, type, name):
     56..2568    +  promoter       Ac5 promoter: Drosophila melanogaster actin 5C promoter
   2588..3304    +  CDS            EGFP: EGFP is a basic (constitutively fluorescent) green fluorescent protein published in 1996, derived from Aequorea victoria. It is reported to be a rapidly-maturing weak dimer with moderate acid sensitivity.
   3374..6478    +  CDS            cup (fragment): CUP_DROME - Also known as fs(2)cup. Experimental evidence at protein level: Swiss-Prot protein existence level 1. Adapter protein that plays a central role in localization of transcripts in the oocyte and in young embryos (PubMed:9118812). Maintains RNA targets in a repressed state by promoting their deadenylation and protects deadenylated mRNAs from further degradation (PubMed:21937713). Binds to and recruits eIF-4E to the 3'-UTR of some mRNA targets which prevents interaction between eIF4E1 and eIF4G (PubMed:14685270, PubMed:15465908, PubMed:21081899). This may contribute to translational re
   6517..6558    +  CDS            V5 tag: epitope tag from simian virus 5
   6658..6792    -  polyA_signal   SV40 poly(A) signal: SV40 polyadenylation signal
   6815..6899    -  CDS            large T antigen (fragment): large T antigen from SV40 (simian virus 40)
   6900..7370    +  CDS            TcR (fragment): tetracycline efflux protein; tet; confers resistance to tetracycline
   7414..8002    -  rep_origin     ori: high-copy-number ColE1/pMB1/pBR322/pUC origin of replication
   8173..9033    -  CDS            AmpR: β-lactamase; bla; confers resistance to ampicillin, carbenicillin, and related antibiotics
   9034..9138    -  promoter       AmpR promoter: bla
>Addgene plasmid #147101 | pAc5.1B-EGFP-DmCup-del580-600_O | depositor full sequence | sequence record 289548 | Full Sequence
CTTCAAGGAATTAATTCTATATTCTAAAAACACAAATGATACTTCTAAAAAAAATCATGAATGGCATCAA
CTCTGAATCAAATCTTTGCAGATGCACCTACTTCTCATTTCCACTGTCACATCATTTTTCCAGATCTCGC
TGCCTGTTATGTGGCCCACAAACCAAGACACGTTTTATGGCCATTAAAGCTGGCTGATCGTCGCCAAACA
CCAAATACATATCAATATGTACATTCGAGAAAGAAGCGATCAAAGAAGCGTCTTCGGGCGAGTAGGAGAA
TGCGGAGGAGAAGGAGAACGAGCTGATCTAGTATCTCTCCACAATCCAATGCCAACTGACCAACTGGCCA
TATTCGGAGCAATTTGAAGCCAATTTCCATCGCCTGGCGATCGCTCCATTCTTGGCTATATGTTTTTCAC
CGTTCCCGGGGCCATTTTCAAAGACTCGTCGGTAAGATAAGATTGTGTCACTCGCTGTCTCTCTTCATTT
GTCGAAGAATGCTGAGGAATTTCGCGATGACGTCGGCGAGTATTTTGAAGAATGAGAATAATTTGTATTT
ATACGAAAATCAGTTAGTGGAATTTTCTACAAAAACATGTTATCTATAGATAATTTTGTTGCAAAATATG
TTGACTATGACAAAGATTGTATGTATATACCTTTAATGTATTCTCATTTTCTTATGTATTTATAATGGCA
ATGATGATACTGATGATATTTTAAGATGATGCCAGACCACAGGCTGATTTCTGCGTCTTTTGCCGAACGC
AGTGCATGTGCGGTTGTTGTTTTTTGGAATAGTTTCAATTTTCGGACTGTCCGCTTTGATTTCAGTTTCT
TGGCTTATTCAAAAAGCAAAGTAAAGCCAAAAAAGCGAGATGGCAATACCAAATGCGGCAAAACGGTAGT
GGAAGGAAAGGGGTGCGGGGCAGCGGAAGGAAGGGTGGGGCGGGGCGTGGCGGGGTCTGTGGCTGGGCGC
GACGTCACCGACGTTGGAGCCACTCCTTTGACCATGTGTGCGTGTGTGTATTATTCGTGTCTCGCCACTC
GCCGGTTGTTTTTTTCTTTTTATCTCGCTCTCTCTAGCGCCATCTCGTACGCATGCTCAACGCACCGCAT
GTTGCCGTGTCCTTTATGCGTCATTTTGGCTCGAAATAGGCAATTATTTAAACAAAGATTAGTCAACGAA
AACGCTAAAATAAATAAGTCTACAATATGGTTACTTATTGCCATGTGTGTGCAGCCAACGATAGCAACAA
AAGCAACAACACAGTGGCTTTCCCTCTTTCACTTTTTGTTTGCAAGCGCGTGCGAGCAAGACGGCACGAC
CGGCAAACGCAATTACGCTGACAAAGAGCAGACGAAGTTTTGGCCGAAAAACATCAAGGCGCCTGATACG
AATGCATTTGCAATAACAATTGCGATATTTAATATTGTTTATGAAGCTGTTTGACTTCAAAACACACAAA
AAAAAAAATAAAACAAATTATTTGAAAGAGAATTAGGAATCGGACAGCTTATCGTTACGGGCTAACAGCA
CACCGAGACGAAATAGCTTACCTGACGTCACAGCCTCTGGAAGAACTGCCGCCAAGCAGAGAGAGAGAGA
AAAAGAGGGAGAGCAGCTTAGACCGCATGTGCTTGTGTGTGAGGCGTCTCTCTCTTCGTCTCCTGTTTGC
GCAAACGCATAGACTGCACTGAGAAAATCGATTACCTATTTTTTATGAATGAATATTTGCACTATTACTA
TTCAAAACTATTAAGATAGCAATCACATTCAATAGCCAAATACTATACCACCTGAGCGATGCAACGAAAT
GATCAATTTGAGCAAAAATGCTGCATATTTAGGACGGCATCATTATAGAAATGCTTCTTGCTGTGTACTT
TTCTCTCGTCTGGCAGCTGTTTCGCCGTTATTGTTAAAACCGGCTTAAGTTAGGTGTGTTTTCTACGACT
AGTGATGCCCCTACTAGAAGATGTGTGTTGCACAAATGTCCCTGAATAACCAATTTGAAGTGCAGATAGC
AGTAAACGTAAGCTAATATGAATATTATTTAACTGTAATGTTTTAATATCGCTGGACATTACTAATAAAC
CCACTATAAACACATGTACATATGTATGTTTTGGCATACAATGAGTAGTTGGGGAAAAAATGTGTAAAAG
CACCGTGACCATCACAGCATAAAGATAACCAGCTGAAGTATCGAATATGAGTAACCCCCAAATTGAATCA
CATGCCGCAACTGATAGGACCCATGGAAGTACACTCTTCATGGCGATATACAAGACACACACAAGCACGA
ACACCCAGTTGCGGAGGAAATTCTCCGTAAATGAAAACCCAATCGGCGAACAATTCATACCCATATATGG
TAAAAGTTTTGAACGCGACTTGAGAGCGGAGAGCATTGCGGCTGATAAGGTTTTAGCGCTAAGCGGGCTT
TATAAAACGGGCTGCGGGACCAGTTTTCATATCACTACCGTTTGAGTTCTTGTGCTGTGTGGATACTCCT
CCCGACACAAAGCCGCTCCATCAGCCAGCAGTCGTCTAATCCAGAGACCCCGGATCGGGGTACCAACATG
GTGAGCAAGGGCGAGGAGCTGTTCACCGGGGTGGTGCCCATCCTGGTCGAGCTGGACGGCGACGTAAACG
GCCACAAGTTCAGCGTGTCCGGCGAGGGCGAGGGCGATGCCACCTACGGCAAGCTGACCCTGAAGTTCAT
CTGCACCACCGGCAAGCTGCCCGTGCCCTGGCCCACCCTCGTGACCACCCTGACCTACGGCGTGCAGTGC
TTCAGCCGCTACCCCGACCACATGAAGCAGCACGACTTCTTCAAGTCCGCCATGCCCGAAGGCTACGTCC
AGGAGCGCACCATCTTCTTCAAGGACGACGGCAACTACAAGACCCGCGCCGAGGTGAAGTTCGAGGGCGA
CACCCTGGTGAACCGCATCGAGCTGAAGGGCATCGACTTCAAGGAGGACGGCAACATCCTGGGGCACAAG
CTGGAGTACAACTACAACAGCCACAACGTCTATATCATGGCCGACAAGCAGAAGAACGGCATCAAGGTGA
ACTTCAAGATCCGCCACAACATCGAGGACGGCAGCGTGCAGCTCGCCGACCACTACCAGCAGAACACCCC
CATCGGCGACGGCCCCGTGCTGCTGCCCGACAACCACTACCTGAGCACCCAGTCCGCCCTGAGCAAAGAC
CCCAACGAGAAGCGCGATCACATGGTCCTGCTGGAGTTCGTGACCGCCGCCGGGATCACTCTCGGCATGG
ACGAGCTGTACAAGCCAAGCTTGAATTCTGCAGATATCATGGACCCTATGAAAGAGGAGGCGATCGAATT
GAATGGCCATGCTATGCAAATGGCCGAAGCTGAGCAAGAAAATGGCGCTGGCGCCCTGAAAATTGCCACC
AATGCGGGTGCAACCGATCGTCCAGCGCATCAGCAGCTTCCGCTGCCAGTCGAAGATCAGCAGGATGAGG
TGCTGACCCCCGCTGAGAAGGGCAAGTTCGAGTACCCGCCCCCTCCACCGCCACCAACTCCAGTCCAGGC
TCCGCTAGCCACCAAGGCCACCGCTCTGAATGCCAGTCAAGAGCATGACGACGACGAGGCCAACTCCGAG
AAGTGGGAGGATCCGTGCGCTCCGCCCCCGCCTCCTCCGCTGCCGACTAGCGCTTTCCTGGCCACCGGAC
TGGGCTACCTCAAGCTGCCCGCCTTCAAGCTGAAGGACGCACTGGAGAAGGCCATCACCAAGTTGGAGGC
CAACAAGCGGACGCTAAAGGCCAGCCCTGAGTCTTCTCGTTCCATCAAAAACAAGAATGTGGTGGCCCTG
GAGATGTTACCCAGGCGCTCAAACCCAGAAACGATCGGCGATGGATCCATGTTGGCATCCACATCCACGG
CTGTTATGCTGCAGACCAAAAAGCCCGCCGTTATTGTGGAGATGGAGAGGCGTTGTAAGATCATCAATTT
ACTGGCCAAACAGAATCAAATCCTCGAATCCATTTCGGGGGAGGCCATTCCGATGCATGGACCCTCGAAG
CATCTGCACGAGGACGAGGGTCTGACCCTGCAAGTTCTCTCGGCCCGAGCATCCACACCGTACACACAGC
CCTCCAGCATGTTGTCCTGCACGGCCGTTAGTTGTGACCTGGAGCACGATTCGCCGCGGAAGCAAGTGGC
CAGCAAGGAGGCCGTGCCGGAGCAGCAGTCTAGTCAGGTGCAGCAAAAGCGTCCACCCAGCACAGGCATT
CACAAGCCAGGAAGTCTGCGAGCACCCAAGGCTGTTCGTCCTACTACTGCTCCGGTGGTCAGCAGCAAGC
CGGTCAAGAGCTATACCCGCTCCCGCCTGATGGACATTCGCAACGGGATGTTCAATGCCCTGATGCACAG
GTCCAAGGAGAGCTTTGTGATGCCTCGCATCGCCACCTGCGACGACATTGAGTTGGAGGGAAGGCTTCGC
CGCATGAATATTTGGCGCACCTCGGACGGCACAAGATTCCGGACCCGCTCCACCACAGCTAACTTAAACA
TGAACAACAACAACAACAATGAGTGCATGCCTGCCTTCTTCAAAAACAAAAATAAGCCGAACCTAATCAG
TGACGAGTCCATCATCCAGAGCCAACCGCCCCAGCCGCAAACGGAGTTCCAAGATCCGGCCATTGTTAAC
CAAAGACGCATTGGCAGCGGTCGCTTAAACCATTCCAAGTGGGGTTACAACGACGAAGACTACCACTCGT
ACCACAATGGCAAGTCGCAGCATATGGAGGAGGTCAACTCGAAGAACAGCAAAAACATGACGGTGCTGCA
GTTCTTCGACAACGGCGAGATCAGCAGTCAGCCTCAAAGACGGCCGAACACTCCTGTGATGGGGATGTCT
ATCAATCGATCCGAGAACGACACCCTGCACTCGAACGAGTCCAGTGAAGATTTGAGTCGCGCCAACGAGA
ACTATGTAAAGCGCGTAATGTCTGGATTCCTGGTTGTATCGAAGCCCAGCAAATACATGCCCAAACACGA
CACTAACAATAATCATAACGTGGAGAACATGAATAATGTTATGGCTACCGAGCATCAGCAACAAAAGGAA
GAGAAACGCCCAGGCAGTGGCCGTTCGTTTCAGTTTGATAAGTTCAATCAAAGCCAACAGAATTACGAGA
GTAGCAGTTATGTTAATCACCAACAGCCGCCGCAAACGCAGCCTCAGCAAATGCAGCAGCAATCGAACAC
AAACACGAACAACTCTAAATTCATGTCATTCTTTGCCAATGAGGGGAACTCCTCGTCTTCTTCGCTGAAC
GAGTTTTTCAAGCAGGCCATTAACCAGGGTCATGGCAACAATCCGGAGCAGCCCAAATCGTTGGGCCACA
TCGGACAGATGCCTTCGGTGGATCAGCTGGAGGCCAAATGGCGTCGAAACTCACTGAACAATGTTGGCGA
GACTGCCAACAAGCAGACTGATAACTTCCAGAAGCTAATTGGGTCTCTTTCTTCGGCTAAGCCACAGTCA
CAGGCGGTTGGCTATGATGCCATCTCCAACTTTATAATGCAGCAACAGCAGTACCAGCAGCAGCAACAGA
AGCAGCACCTCATCATACAGCAGCAGCAGCAACAGACCGCCTTTTTGGCGAGCCTGCAGCTGAAGGCGAT
CCTCGGCCGGGCCGACACCCAATTGCTACTGCTCCGTCTGACTAAAGGGGAAATATCCAAGCACGGATTG
CTGGTGCAGTTGGCCAACCCACGCTTGACGGACATGGATCGCGAGGCCATCACTGCTGTATTGCAGTTCA
CCAACACCCAGCAGCAGCAGCAGCAGCACAAGCAGCAGCTGGACATGCTCTCAAGCACGGTCATCGCCAG
CCAGTTGCAGAATCTCCACAACTTGGCCATTGTCCAGCAGACTCTTGCAGCCAGGCAGCAGCCGCAGCAT
AATCCACAGACGCAGGCGCCGCACCAACTGTCGCAGGAGGACTTGCAAGCGCATGCCAATGTGATAATGC
GAAACGCCGTAATGAAGCGAAAAATTGAGGAGCAGACCTCGAAGCTTATCAATGGCGGTGCCAAGCATCA
GGCACAGCAGCAATATCTAAACCGTGGCCAGCAACGCCAGGCTCGACCAGATGCCAACTCGAATGCCTTG
CTCCATGCCTTGATCTCTGGCGGTGGCAATAACCACGCCTCTGGTTATCCTATGAAAGGACAGCCGCAGC
AGCATCATTCCAATTTGAGATTCGGTGATAACCAAAACTTCCAATCTTTTGAGTCCAACCAGCCGCACTT
CGCCACGCAGTACAAGCAGCAATACCAACAGTCTCAGCAGCAACATCCCCATCAGCAGCCCCAACAGCTG
AATTCGCTTCATCAGAACAACGCTGGAGCTGTCAATAGCTTCAATAAGGCCCAAATGCAAGCTCAATCAG
CTATTTCCATGCTGCCCAACAGCGGGGATGAGTTTCATTAAGCGGCCGCTCGAGTCTAGAGGGCCCGCGG
TTCGAAGGTAAGCCTATCCCTAACCCTCTCCTCGGTCTCGATTCTACGCGTACCGGTCATCATCACCATC
ACCATTGAGTTTAAACCCGCTGATCAGCCTCGACTGTGCCTTCTAAGGCCTGAGCTCGCTGATCAGCCTC
GATCGAGGATCCAGACATGATAAGATACATTGATGAGTTTGGACAAACCACAACTAGAATGCAGTGAAAA
AAATGCTTTATTTGTGAAATTTGTGATGCTATTGCTTTATTTGTAACCATTATAAGCTGCAATAAACAAG
TTAACAACAACAATTGCATTCATTTTATGTTTCAGGTTCAGGGGGAGGTGTGGGAGGTTTTTTAAAGCAA
GTAAAACCTCTACAAATGTGGTATGGCTGATTATGATCAGTCGACCGATGCCCTTGAGAGCCTTCAACCC
AGTCAGCTCCTTCCGGTGGGCGCGGGGCATGACTATCGTCGCCGCACTTATGACTGTCTTCTTTATCATG
CAACTCGTAGGACAGGTGCCGGCAGCGCTCTGGGTCATTTTCGGCGAGGACCGCTTTCGCTGGAGCGCGA
CGATGATCGGCCTGTCGCTTGCGGTATTCGGAATCTTGCACGCCCTCGCTCAAGCCTTCGTCACTGGTCC
CGCCACCAAACGTTTCGGCGAGAAGCAGGCCATTATCGCCGGCATGGCGGCCGACGCGCTGGGCTACGTC
TTGCTGGCGTTCGCGACGCGAGGCTGGATGGCCTTCCCCATTATGATTCTTCTCGCTTCCGGCGGCATCG
GGATGCCCGCGTTGCAGGCCATGCTGTCCAGGCAGGTAGATGACGACCATCAGGGACAGCTTCAAGGATC
GCTCGCGGCTCTTACCAGCCAGCAAAAGGCCAGGAACCGTAAAAAGGCCGCGTTGCTGGCGTTTTTCCAT
AGGCTCCGCCCCCCTGACGAGCATCACAAAAATCGACGCTCAAGTCAGAGGTGGCGAAACCCGACAGGAC
TATAAAGATACCAGGCGTTTCCCCCTGGAAGCTCCCTCGTGCGCTCTCCTGTTCCGACCCTGCCGCTTAC
CGGATACCTGTCCGCCTTTCTCCCTTCGGGAAGCGTGGCGCTTTCTCAATGCTCACGCTGTAGGTATCTC
AGTTCGGTGTAGGTCGTTCGCTCCAAGCTGGGCTGTGTGCACGAACCCCCCGTTCAGCCCGACCGCTGCG
CCTTATCCGGTAACTATCGTCTTGAGTCCAACCCGGTAAGACACGACTTATCGCCACTGGCAGCAGCCAC
TGGTAACAGGATTAGCAGAGCGAGGTATGTAGGCGGTGCTACAGAGTTCTTGAAGTGGTGGCCTAACTAC
GGCTACACTAGAAGGACAGTATTTGGTATCTGCGCTCTGCTGAAGCCAGTTACCTTCGGAAAAAGAGTTG
GTAGCTCTTGATCCGGCAAACAAACCACCGCTGGTAGCGGTGGTTTTTTTGTTTGCAAGCAGCAGATTAC
GCGCAGAAAAAAAGGATCTCAAGAAGATCCTTTGATCTTTTCTACGGGGTCTGACGCTCAGTGGAACGAA
AACTCACGTTAAGGGATTTTGGTCATGAGATTATCAAAAAGGATCTTCACCTAGATCCTTTTAAATTAAA
AATGAAGTTTTAAATCAATCTAAAGTATATATGAGTAAACTTGGTCTGACAGTTACCAATGCTTAATCAG
TGAGGCACCTATCTCAGCGATCTGTCTATTTCGTTCATCCATAGTTGCCTGACTCCCCGTCGTGTAGATA
ACTACGATACGGGAGGGCTTACCATCTGGCCCCAGTGCTGCAATGATACCGCGAGACCCACGCTCACCGG
CTCCAGATTTATCAGCAATAAACCAGCCAGCCGGAAGGGCCGAGCGCAGAAGTGGTCCTGCAACTTTATC
CGCCTCCATCCAGTCTATTAATTGTTGCCGGGAAGCTAGAGTAAGTAGTTCGCCAGTTAATAGTTTGCGC
AACGTTGTTGCCATTGCTGCAGGCATCGTGGTGTCACGCTCGTCGTTTGGTATGGCTTCATTCAGCTCCG
GTTCCCAACGATCAAGGCGAGTTACATGATCCCCCATGTTGTGCAAAAAAGCGGTTAGCTCCTTCGGTCC
TCCGATCGTTGTCAGAAGTAAGTTGGCCGCAGTGTTATCACTCATGGTTATGGCAGCACTGCATAATTCT
CTTACTGTCATGCCATCCGTAAGATGCTTTTCTGTGACTGGTGAGTACTCAACCAAGTCATTCTGAGAAT
AGTGTATGCGGCGACCGAGTTGCTCTTGCCCGGCGTCAACACGGGATAATACCGCGCCACATAGCAGAAC
TTTAAAAGTGCTCATCATTGGAAAACGTTCTTCGGGGCGAAAACTCTCAAGGATCTTACCGCTGTTGAGA
TCCAGTTCGATGTAACCCACTCGTGCACCCAACTGATCTTCAGCATCTTTTACTTTCACCAGCGTTTCTG
GGTGAGCAAAAACAGGAAGGCAAAATGCCGCAAAAAAGGGAATAAGGGCGACACGGAAATGTTGAATACT
CATACTCTTCCTTTTTCAATATTATTGAAGCATTTATCAGGGTTATTGTCTCATGAGCGGATACATATTT
GAATGTATTTAGAAAAATAAACAAATAGGGGTTCCGCGCACATTTCCCCGAAAAGTGCCACCTGACGTCT
AAGAAACCATTATTATCATGACATTAACCTATAAAAATAGGCGTATCACGAGGCCCTTTCGT
